>Addgene plasmid #169396 | pmCellFree_KA1_SARS-COV-2_ORF9b | depositor full sequence | sequence record 328445 | Full Sequence
CTCTCCTGCATCTTTTAATCAAATCCCAAGATGTGTATAAACGCGCCGGTATGTACAGGAAGAGGTTTAT
ACTAAACTGTTACATTGCAAACGTGGTTTCGTGTGCCAAGTGTGAAAACCGATGTTTAATCAAGGCTCTG
ACGCATTTCTACAACCACGACTCCAAGTGTGTGGGTGAAGTCATGCATCTTTTAATCAAATCCCAAGATG
TGTATAAACCACCAAACTGCCAAAAAATGAAAACTGTCGACAAGCTCTGTCCGTTTGCTGGCAACTGCAA
GGGTCTCAATCCTATTTGTAATTATTGAATAATAAAACAATTATAAATGTCAAATTTGTTTTTTATTAAC
GATACAAACCAAACGCAACAAGAACATTTGTAGTATTATCTATAATTGAAAACGCGTAGTTATAATCGCT
GAGGTAATATTTAAAATCATTTTCAAATGATTCACAGTTAATTTGCGACAATATAATTTTATTTTCACAT
AAACTAGACGCCTTGTCGTCTTCTTCTTCGTATTCCTTCTCTTTTTCATTTTTCTCTTCATAAAAATTAA
CATAGTTATTATCGTATCCATATATGTATCTATCGTATAGAGTAAATTTTTTGTTGTCATAAATATATAT
GTCTTTTTTAATGGGGTGTATAGTACCGCTGCGCATAGTTTTTCTGTAATTTACAACAGTGCTATTTTCT
GGTAGTTCTTCGGAGTGTGTTGCTTTAATTATTAAATTTATATAATCAATGAATTTGGGATCGTCGGTTT
TGTACAATATGTTGCCGGCATAGTACGCAGCTTCTTCTAGTTCAATTACACCATTTTTTAGCAGCACCGG
ATTAACATAACTTTCCAAAATGTTGTACGAACCGTTAAACAAAAACAGTTCACCTCCCTTTTCTATACTA
TTGTCTGCGAGCAGTTGTTTGTTGTTAAAAATAACAGCCATTGTAATGAGACGCACAAACTAATATCACA
AACTGGAAATGTCTATCAATATATAGTTGCTGATGGCCGGCCGTAATGAGACGCACAAACTAATATCACA
AACTGGAAATGTCTATCAATATATAGTTGCTCTAGTTATTAATAGTAATCAATTACGGGGTCATTAGTTC
ATAGCCCATATATGGAGTTCCGCGTTACATAACTTACGGTAAATGGCCCGCCTGGCTGACCGCCCAACGA
CCCCCGCCCATTGACGTCAATAATGACGTATGTTCCCATAGTAACGCCAATAGGGACTTTCCATTGACGT
CAATGGGTGGAGTATTTACGGTAAACTGCCCACTTGGCAGTACATCAAGTGTATCATATGCCAAGTACGC
CCCCTATTGACGTCAATGACGGTAAATGGCCCGCCTGGCATTATGCCCAGTACATGACCTTATGGGACTT
TCCTACTTGGCAGTACATCTACGTATTAGTCATCGCTATTACCATGCATGGTCGAGGTGAGCCCCACGTT
CTGCTTCACTCTCCCCATCTCCCCCCCCTCCCCACCCCCAATTTTGTATTTATTTATTTTTTAATTATTT
TGTGCAGCGATGGGGGCGGGGGGGGGGGGGGGGCGCGCGCCAGGCGGGGCGGGGCGGGGCGAGGGGCGGG
GCGGGGCGAGGCGGAGAGGTGCGGCGGCAGCCAATCAGAGCGGCGCGCTCCGAAAGTTTCCTTTTATGGC
GAGGCGGCGGCGGCGGCGGCCCTATAAAAAGCGAAGCGCGCGGCGGGCGGGAGTCGCTGCGCGCTGCCTT
CGCCCCGTGCCCCGCTCCGCCGCCGCCTCGCGCCGCCCGCCCCGGCTCTGACTGACCGCGTTACTCCCAC
AGGTGAGCGGGCGGGACGGCCCTTCTCCTTCGGGCTGTAATTAGCGCTTGGTTTAATGACGGCTTGTTTC
TTTTCTGTGGCTGCGTGAAAGCCTTGAGGGGCTCCGGGAGGGCCCTTTGTGCGGGGGGAGCGGCTCGGGG
CTGTCCGCGGGGGGACGGCTGCCTTCGGGGGGGACGGGGCAGGGCGGGGTTCGGCTTCTGGCGTGTGACC
GGCGGCTCTAGAGCCTCTGCTAACCATGTTCATGCCTTCTTCTTTTTCCTACAGCTCCTGGGCAACGTGC
TGGTTATTGTGCTGTCTCATCATTTTGGCAAAGAATTGGATCGGACGTCTAATACGACTCACTATAGGGA
CATCTTAAGTTTATTTTATTTTATTTTATTTTATTTTATTTTATTTTATTTTATTTTATTTTATTTTATT
TAACCATGACAGTAATGTATAAAGTCTGTAAAGACATTAAACACGTAAGTGAAACCATGGGCACCTCTGG
TCACCACCATCACCACCATCACCACGGCACAAGCAAGGGCGAGGAGCTGTTCACCGGGGTGGTGCCCATC
CTGGTCGAGCTGGACGGCGACGTAAACGGCCACAAGTTCAGCGTGTCCGGCGAGGGCGAGGGCGATGCCA
CCTACGGCAAGCTGACCCTGAAGTTCATCTGCACCACCGGCAAGCTGCCCGTGCCCTGGCCCACCCTCGT
GACCACCCTGACCTACGGCGTGCAGTGCTTCAGCCGCTACCCCGACCACATGAAGCAGCACGACTTCTTC
AAGTCCGCCATGCCCGAAGGCTACGTCCAGGAGCGCACCATCTTCTTCAAGGACGACGGCAACTACAAGA
CCCGCGCCGAGGTGAAGTTCGAGGGCGACACCCTGGTGAACCGCATCGAGCTGAAGGGCATCGACTTCAA
GGAGGACGGCAACATCCTGGGGCACAAGCTGGAGTACAACTACAACAGCCACAACGTCTATATCATGGCC
GACAAGCAGAAGAACGGCATCAAGGTGAACTTCAAGATCCGCCACAACATCGAGGACGGCAGCGTGCAGC
TCGCCGACCACTACCAGCAGAACACCCCCATCGGCGACGGCCCCGTGCTGCTGCCCGACAACCACTACCT
GAGCACCCAGTCCGCCCTGAGCAAAGACCCCAACGAGAAGCGCGATCACATGGTCCTGCTGGAGTTCGTG
ACCGCCGCCGGGATCACTCTCGGCATGGACGAGCTATACAAGCTGGAGGTGCTCTTCCAGGGTCCGACAA
GTTTGTACAAAAAAGCAGGCTTAATGGATCCAAAAATCTCTGAAATGCATCCAGCTTTAAGATTAGTTGA
TCCACAAATTCAACTGGCTGTTACTAGAATGGAAAATGCTGTTGGTAGAGATCAAAATAATGTTGGTCCA
AAAGTTTACCCAATTATTTTAAGACTGGGTTCTCCATTATCTTTGAATATGGCTAGAAAAACTCTGAATT
CTTTGGAAGATAAGGCTTTTCAATTGACTCCAATTGCTGTTCAAATGACAAAATTAGCTACAACAGAAGA
ATTGCCAGATGAATTTGTTGTTGTTACAGTTAAATAATAAAACCCAGCTTTCTTGTACAAAGTGGTGTAA
GCGGCCGCCAGCTTTCTAGACCAGTTTAAACATCACCATCACCATCACTAAGTGATTAACCTCAGGTGCA
GGCTGCCTATCAGAAGGTGGTGGCTGGTGTGGCCAATGCCCTGGCTCACAAATACCACTGAGATCGATCT
TTTTCCCTCTGCCAAAAATTATGGGGACATCATGAAGCCCCTTGAGCATCTGACTTCTGGCTAATAAAGG
AAATTTATTTTCATTGCAATAGTGTGTTGGAATTTTTTGTGTCTCTCACTCGGAAGGACATATGGGAGGG
CAAATCATTTAAAACATCAGAATGAGTATTTGGTTTAGAGTTTGGCAACATATGCCCATATGTAACTAGC
ATAACCCCTTGGGGCCTCTAAACGGGTCTTGAGGGGTTTTTTGCTGAAAGCATGCGGAGGAAATTCTCCT
TGAAGTTTCCCTGGTGTTCAAAGTAAAGGAGTTTGCACCAGACGCACCTCTGTTCACTGGTCCGGCGTAT
TAAAACACGATACATTGTTATTAGTACATTTATTAAGCGCTAGATTCTGTGCGTTGTTGATTTACAGACA
ATTGTTGTACGTATTTTAATAATTCATTAAATTTATAATCTTTAGGGTGGTATGTTAGAGCGAAAATCAA
ATGATTTTCAGCGTCTTTATATCTGAATTTAAATATTAAATCCTCAATAGATTTGTAAAATAGGTTTCGA
TTAGTTTCAAACAAGGGTTGTTTTTCCGAACCGATGGCTGGACTATCTAATGGATTTTCGCTCAACGCCA
CAAAACTTGCCAAATCTTGTAGCAGCAATCTAGCTTTGTCGATATTCGTTTGTGTTTTGTTTTGTAATAA
AGGTTCGACGTCGTTCAAAATATTATGCGCTTTTGTATTTCTTTCATCACTGTCGTTAGTGTACAATTGA
CTCGACGTAAACACGTTAAATAGAGCTTGGACATATTTAACATCGGGCGTGTTAGCTTTATTAGGCCGAT
TATCGTCGTCGTCCCAACCCTCGTCGTTAGAAGTTGCTTCCGAAGACGATTTTGCCATAGCCACACGACG
CCTATTAATTGTGTCGGCTAACACGTCCGCGATCAAATTTGTAGTTGAGCTTTTTGGAATTGCGATCGCA
TAACTTCGTATAGCATACATTATACGAAGTTATAAGCTCGGAACGCTGCGCTCGGTCGTTCGGCTGCGGC
GAGCGGTATCAGCTCACTCAAAGGCGGTAATACGGTTATCCACAGAATCAGGGGATAACGCAGGAAAGAA
CATGTGAGCAAAAGGCCAGCAAAAGGCCAGGAACCGTAAAAAGGCCGCGTTGCTGGCGTTTTTCCATAGG
CTCCGCCCCCTGACGAGCATCACAAAAATCGACGCTCAAGTCAGAGGTGGCGAAACCCGACAGGACTATA
AAGATACCAGGCGTTTCCCCCTGGAAGCTCCCTCGTGCGCTCTCCTGTTCCGACCCTGCCGCTTACCGGA
TACCTGTCCGCCTTTCTCCCTTCGGGAAGCGTGGCGCTTTCTCAATGCTCACGCTGTAGGTATCTCAGTT
CGGTGTAGGTCGTTCGCTCCAAGCTGGGCTGTGTGCACGAACCCCCCGTTCAGCCCGACCGCTGCGCCTT
ATCCGGTAACTATCGTCTTGAGTCCAACCCGGTAAGACACGACTTATCGCCACTGGCAGCAGCCACTGGT
AACAGGATTAGCAGAGCGAGGTATGTAGGCGGTGCTACAGAGTTCTTGAAGTGGTGGCCTAACTACGGCT
ACACTAGAAGAACAGTATTTGGTATCTGCGCTCTGCTGAAGCCAGTTACCTTCGGAAAAAGAGTTGGTAG
CTCTTGATCCGGCAAACAAACCACCGCTGGTAGCGGTGGTTTTTTTGTTTGCAAGCAGCAGATTACGCGC
AGAAAAAAAGGATCTCAAGAAGATCCTTTGTTACCAATGCTTAATCAGTGAGGCACCTATCTCAGCGATC
TGTCTATTTCGTTCATCCATAGTTGCCTGACTCCCCGTCGTGTAGATAACTACGATACGGGAGGGCTTAC
CATCTGGCCCCAGTGCTGCAATGATACCGCGAGACCCACGCTCACCGGCTCCAGATTTATCAGCAATAAA
CCAGCCAGCCGGAAGGGCCGAGCGCAGAAGTGGTCCTGCAACTTTATCCGCCTCCATCCAGTCTATTAAT
TGTTGCCGGGAAGCTAGAGTAAGTAGTTCGCCAGTTAATAGTTTGCGCAACGTTGTTGCCATTGCTACAG
GCATCGTGGTGTCACGCTCGTCGTTTGGTATGGCTTCATTCAGCTCCGGTTCCCAACGATCAAGGCGAGT
TACATGATCCCCCATGTTGTGCAAAAAAGCGGTTAGCTCCTTCGGTCCTCCGATCGTTGTCAGAAGTAAG
TTGGCCGCAGTGTTATCACTCATGGTTATGGCAGCACTGCATAATTCTCTTACTGTCATGCCATCCGTAA
GATGCTTTTCTGTGACTGGTGAGTACTCAACCAAGTCATTCTGAGAATAGTGTATGCGGCGACCGAGTTG
CTCTTGCCCGGCGTCAATACGGGATAATACCGCGCCACATAGCAGAACTTTAAAAGTGCTCATCATTGGA
AAACGTTCTTCGGGGCGAAAACTCTCAAGGATCTTACCGCTGTTGAGATCCAGTTCGATGTAACCCACTC
GTGCACCCAACTGATCTTCAGCATCTTTTACTTTCACCAGCGTTTCTGGGTGAGCAAAAACAGGAAGGCA
AAATGCCGCAAAAAAGGGAATAAGGGCGACACGGAAATGTTGAATACTCATACTCTTCCTTTTTCAATAT
TATTGAAGCATTTATCAGGGTTATTGTCTCATGTCCGCGCGTT
Features (pLannotate 1.2.2; 21 found; start..end, strand, type, name):
      7..42      +  CDS            lef2 (fragment): baculovirus late expression factor 2
    184..1011    +  misc_recomb    baculovirus recombination region (lef2/ORF603): contains ORF603 and part of lef2
   1023..1081    +  misc_recomb    baculovirus recombination region (ORF603) (fragment): contains ORF603 and part of lef2
   1143..1446    +  enhancer       CMV enhancer: human cytomegalovirus immediate early enhancer
   1452..1729    +  promoter       chicken β-actin promoter: No description available
   1730..1865    +  intron         hybrid intron (fragment): hybrid between chicken β-actin (CBA) and minute virus of mice (MMV) introns (Gray et al., 2011)
   1954..2084    +  intron         chimeric intron (fragment): chimera between introns from chicken β-actin and rabbit β-globin
   2150..2168    +  promoter       T7 promoter: promoter for bacteriophage T7 RNA polymerase
   2342..3052    +  CDS            EGFP: EGFP is a basic (constitutively fluorescent) green fluorescent protein published in 1996, derived from Aequorea victoria. It is reported to be a rapidly-maturing weak dimer with moderate acid sensitivity.
   3077..3101    +  protein_bind   attB1: mutant version of attB; recombination site for the Gateway® BP reaction BP Clonase™
   3104..3394    +  CDS            ORF9B_SARS2: Experimental evidence at protein level: Swiss-Prot protein existence level 1. Plays a role in the inhibition of host innate immune response by targeting the mitochondrial-associated adapter MAVS. Mechanistically, usurps the E3 ligase ITCH to trigger the degradation of MAVS, TRAF3, and TRAF6. In addition, causes mitochondrial elongation by triggering ubiquitination and proteasomal degradation of dynamin- like protein 1/DNM1L. From Severe acute respiratory syndrome coronavirus 2 (2019-nCoV) (SARS-CoV-2).
   3402..3426    -  protein_bind   attB2: mutant version of attB; recombination site for the Gateway® BP reaction BP Clonase™
   3461..3478    +  CDS            7xHis (fragment): 6xHis affinity tag
   3490..3558    +  CDS            HBB (fragment): HBB_PONPY - Experimental evidence at transcript level: Swiss-Prot protein existence level 2. Involved in oxygen transport from the lung to the various peripheral tissues. From Pongo pygmaeus (Bornean orangutan).
   3633..3688    +  polyA_signal   β-globin poly(A) signal: rabbit β-globin polyadenylation signal (Gil and Proudfoot, 1987)
   3776..3823    +  terminator     T7 terminator: transcription terminator for bacteriophage T7 RNA polymerase
   3836..4541    +  misc_recomb    baculovirus recombination region (ORF1629): contains part of ORF1629
   4550..4583    +  protein_bind   loxP: Cre-mediated recombination occurs in the 8-bp core sequence (GCATACAT). Cre recombinase
   4751..5338    -  rep_origin     ori: high-copy-number ColE1/pMB1/pBR322/pUC origin of replication
   5351..6211    -  CDS            AmpR: β-lactamase; bla; confers resistance to ampicillin, carbenicillin, and related antibiotics
   6212..6263    -  promoter       AmpR promoter (fragment): bla
