>Addgene plasmid #169396 | pmCellFree_KA1_SARS-COV-2_ORF9b | addgene full sequence | sequence record 335426 | Addgene Partial NGS Result
CCGCGCGTTTCCTGCATCTTTTAATCAAATCCCAAGATGTGTATAAACGCGCCGGTATGTACAGGAAGAG
GTTTATACTAAACTGTTACATTGCAAACGTGGTTTCGTGTGCCAAGTGTGAAAACCGATGTTTAATCAAG
GCTCTGACGCATTTCTACAACCACGACTCCAAGTGTGTGGGTGAAGTCATGCATCTTTTAATCAAATCCC
AAGATGTGTATAAACCACCAAACTGCCAAAAAATGAAAACTGTCGACAAGCTCTGTCCGTTTGCTGGCAA
CTGCAAGGGTCTCAATCCTATTTGTAATTATTGAATAATAAAACAATTATAAATGTCAAATTTGTTTTTT
ATTAACGATACAAACCAAACGCAACAAGAACATTTGTAGTATTATCTATAATTGAAAACGCGTAGTTATA
ATCGCTGAGGTAATATTTAAAATCATTTTCAAATGATTCACAGTTAATTTGCGACAATATAATTTTATTT
TCACATAAACTAGACGCCTTGTCGTCTTCTTCTTCGTATTCCTTCTCTTTTTCATTTTTCTCTTCATAAA
AATTAACATAGTTATTATCGTATCCATATATGTATCTATCGTATAGAGTAAATTTTTTGTTGTCATAAAT
ATATATGTCTTTTTTAATGGGGTGTATAGTACCGCTGCGCATAGTTTTTCTGTAATTTACAACAGTGCTA
TTTTCTGGTAGTTCTTCGGAGTGTGTTGCTTTAATTATTAAATTTATATAATCAATGAATTTGGGATCGT
CGGTTTTGTACAATATGTTGCCGGCATAGTACGCAGCTTCTTCTAGTTCAATTACACCATTTTTTAGCAG
CACCGGATTAACATAACTTTCCAAAATGTTGTACGAACCGTTAAACAAAAACAGTTCACCTCCCTTTTCT
ATACTATTGTCTGCGAGCAGTTGTTTGTTGTTAAAAATAACAGCCATTGTAATGAGACGCACAAACTAAT
ATCACAAACTGGAAATGTCTATCAATATATAGTTGCTGATGGCCGGCCGTAATGAGACGCACAAACTAAT
ATCACAAACTGGAAATGTCTATCAATATATAGTTGCTCTAGTTATTAATAGTAATCAATTACGGGGTCAT
TAGTTCATAGCCCATATATGGAGTTCCGCGTTACATAACTTACGGTAAATGGCCCGCCTGGCTGACCGCC
CAACGACCCCCGCCCATTGACGTCAATAATGACGTATGTTCCCATAGTAACGCCAATAGGGACTTTCCAT
TGACGTCAATGGGTGGAGTATTTACGGTAAACTGCCCACTTGGCAGTACATCAAGTGTATCATATGCCAA
GTACGCCCCCTATTGACGTCAATGACGGTAAATGGCCCGCCTGGCATTATGCCCAGTACATGACCTTATG
GGACTTTCCTACTTGGCAGTACATCTACGTATTAGTCATCGCTATTACCATGCATGGTCGAGGTGAGCCC
CACGTTCTGCTTCACTCTCCCCATCTCCCCCCCCTCCCCACCCCCAATTTTGTATTTATTTATTTTTTAA
TTATTTTGTGCAGCGATGGGGGCGGGGGGGGGGGGGGCGAGGCGGAGAGGTGCGGCGGCAGCCAATCAGA
GCGGCGCGCTCCGAAAGTTTCCTTTTATGGCGAGGCGGCGGCGGCGGCGGCCCTATAAAAAGCGAAGCGC
GCGGCGGGCGGGAGTCGCTGCGCGCTGCCTTCGCCCCGTGCCCCGCTCCGCCGCCGCCTCGCGCCGCCCG
CCCCGGCTCTGACTGACCGCGTTACTCCCACAGGTGAGCGGGCGGGACGGCCCTTCTCCTTCGGGCTGTA
ATTAGCGCTTGGTTTAATGACGGCTTGTTTCTTTTCTGTGGCTGCGTGAAAGCCTTGAGGGGCTCCGGGA
GGGCCCTTTGTGCGGGGGGAGCGGCTCGGGGCTGTCCGCGGGGGGACGGCTGCCTTCGGGGGGGACGGGG
CAGGGCGGGGTTCGGCTTCTGGCGTGTGACCGGCGGCTCTAGAGCCTCTGCTAACCATGTTCATGCCTTC
TTCTTTTTCCTACAGCTCCTGGGCAACGTGCTGGTTATTGTGCTGTCTCATCATTTTGGCAAAGAATTGG
ATCGGACGTCTAATACGACTCACTATAGGGACATCTTAAGTTTATTTTATTTTATTTTATTTTATTTTAT
TTTATTTTATTTTATTTTATTTTATTTTATTTAACCATGACAGTAATGTATAAAGTCTGTAAAGACATTA
AACACGTAAGTGAAACCATGGGCACCTCTGGTCACCACCATCACCACCATCACCACGGCACAAGCAAGGG
CGAGGAGCTGTTCACCGGGGTGGTGCCCATCCTGGTCGAGTTGGACGGCGACGTAAACGGCCACAAGTTC
AGCGTGTCCGGCGAGGGCGAGGGCGATGCCACCTACGGCAAGCTGACCCTGAAGTTCATCTGCACCACCG
GCAAGCTGCCCGTGCCCTGGCCCACCCTCGTGACCACCCTGACCTACGGCGTGCAGTGCTTCAGCCGCTA
CCCCGACCACATGAAGCAGCACGACTTCTTCAAGTCCGCCATGCCCGAAGGCTACGTCCAGGAGCGCACC
ATCTTCTTCAAGGACGACGGCAACTACAAGACCCGCGCCGAGGTGAAGTTCGAGGGCGACACCCTGGTGA
ACCGCATCGAGCTGAAGGGCATCGACTTCAAGGAGGACGGCAACATCCTGGGGCACAAGCTGGAGTACAA
CTACAACAGCCACAACGTCTATATCATGGCCGACAAGCAGAAGAACGGCATCAAGGTGAACTTCAAGATC
CGCCACAACATCGAGGACGGCAGCGTGCAGCTCGCCGACCACTACCAGCAGAACACCCCCATCGGCGACG
GCCCCGTGCTGCTGCCCGACAACCACTACCTGAGCACCCAGTCCGCCCTGAGCAAAGACCCCAACGAGAA
GCGCGATCACATGGTCCTGCTGGAGTTCGTGACCGCCGCCGGGATCACTCTCGGCATGGACGAGCTATAC
AAGCTGGAGGTGCTCTTCCAGGGTCCGACAAGTTTGTACAAAAAAGCAGGCTTAATGGATCCAAAAATCT
CTGAAATGCATCCAGCTTTAAGATTAGTTGATCCACAAATTCAACTGGCTGTTACTAGAATGGAAAATGC
TGTTGGTAGAGATCAAAATAATGTTGGTCCAAAAGTTTACCCAATTATTTTAAGACTGGGTTCTCCATTA
TCTTTGAATATGGCTAGAAAAACTCTGAATTCTTTGGAAGATAAGGCTTTTCAATTGACTCCAATTGCTG
TTCAAATGACAAAATTAGCTACAACAGAAGAATTGCCAGATGAATTTGTTGTTGTTACAGTTAAAAACCC
AGCTTTCTTGTACAAAGTGGTGTAAGCGGCCGCCAGCTTTCTAGACCAGTTTAAACATCACCATCACCAT
CACTAAGTGATTAACCTCAGGTGCAGGCTGCCTATCAGAAGGTGGTGGCTGGTGTGGCCAATGCCCTGGC
TCACAAATACCACTGAGATCGATCTTTTTCCCTCTGCCAAAAATTATGGGGACATCATGAAGCCCCTTGA
GCATCTGACTTCTGGCTAATAAAGGAAATTTATTTTCATTGCAATAGTGTGTTGGAATTTTTTGTGTCTC
TCACTCGGAAGGACATATGGGAGGGCAAATCATTTAAAACATCAGAATGAGTATTTGGTTTAGAGTTTGG
CAACATATGCCCATATGTAACTAGCATAACCCCTTGGGGCCTCTAAACGGGTCTTGAGGGGTTTTTTGCT
GAAAGCATGCGGAGGAAATTCTCCTTGAAGTTTCCCTGGTGTTCAAAGTAAAGGAGTTTGCACCAGACGC
ACCTCTGTTCACTGGTCCGGCGTATTAAAACACGATACATTGTTATTAGTACATTTATTAAGCGCTAGAT
TCTGTGCGTTGTTGATTTACAGACAATTGTTGTACGTATTTTAATAATTCATTAAATTTATAATCTTTAG
GGTGGTATGTTAGAGCGAAAATCAAATGATTTTCAGCGTCTTTATATCTGAATTTAAATATTAAATCCTC
AATAGATTTGTAAAATAGGTTTCGATTAGTTTCAAACAAGGGTTGTTTTTCCGAACCGATGGCTGGACTA
TCTAATGGATTTTCGCTCAACGCCACAAAACTTGCCAAATCTTGTAGCAGCAATCTAGCTTTGTCGATAT
TCGTTTGTGTTTTGTTTTGTAATAAAGGTTCGACGTCGTTCAAAATATTATGCGCTTTTGTATTTCTTTC
ATCACTGTCGTTAGTGTACAATTGACTCGACGTAAACACGTTAAATAGAGCTTGGACATATTTAACATCG
GGCGTGTTAGCTTTATTAGGCCGATTATCGTCGTCGTCCCAACCCTCGTCGTTAGAAGTTGCTTCCGAAG
ACGATTTTGCCATAGCCACACGACGCCTATTAATTGTGTCGGCTAACACGTCCGCGATCAAATTTGTAGT
TGAGCTTTTTGGAATTGCGATCGCATAACTTCGTATAGCATACATTATACGAAGTTATAAGCTCGGAACG
CTGCGCTCGGTCGTTCGGCTGCGGCGAGCGGTATCAGCTCACTCAAAGGCGGTAATACGGTTATCCACAG
AATCAGGGGATAACGCAGGAAAGAACATGTGAGCAAAAGGCCAGCAAAAGGCCAGGAACCGTAAAAAGGC
CGCGTTGCTGGCGTTTTTCCATAGGCTCCGCCCCCTGACGAGCATCACAAAAATCGACGCTCAAGTCAGA
GGTGGCGAAACCCGACAGGACTATAAAGATACCAGGCGTTTCCCCCTGGAAGCTCCCTCGTGCGCTCTCC
TGTTCCGACCCTGCCGCTTACCGGATACCTGTCCGCCTTTCTCCCTTCGGGAAGCGTGGCGCTTTCTCAT
AGCTCACGCTGTAGGTATCTCAGTTCGGTGTAGGTCGTTCGCTCCAAGCTGGGCTGTGTGCACGAACCCC
CCGTTCAGCCCGACCGCTGCGCCTTATCCGGTAACTATCGTCTTGAGTCCAACCCGGTAAGACACGACTT
ATCGCCACTGGCAGCAGCCACTGGTAACAGGATTAGCAGAGCGAGGTATGTAGGCGGTGCTACAGAGTTC
TTGAAGTGGTGGCCTAACTACGGCTACACTAGAAGAACAGTATTTGGTATCTGCGCTCTGCTGAAGCCAG
TTACCTTCGGAAAAAGAGTTGGTAGCTCTTGATCCGGCAAACAAACCACCGCTGGTAGCGGTGGTTTTTT
TGTTTGCAAGCAGCAGATTACGCGCAGAAAAAAAGGATCTCAAGAAGATCCTTTGTTACCAATGCTTAAT
CAGTGAGGCACCTATCTCAGCGATCTGTCTATTTCGTTCATCCATAGTTGCCTGACTCCCCGTCGTGTAG
ATAACTACGATACGGGAGGGCTTACCATCTGGCCCCAGTGCTGCAATGATACCGCGAGACCCACGCTCAC
CGGCTCCAGATTTATCAGCAATAAACCAGCCAGCCGGAAGGGCCGAGCGCAGAAGTGGTCCTGCAACTTT
ATCCGCCTCCATCCAGTCTATTAATTGTTGCCGGGAAGCTAGAGTAAGTAGTTCGCCAGTTAATAGTTTG
CGCAACGTTGTTGCCATTGCTACAGGCATCGTGGTGTCACGCTCGTCGTTTGGTATGGCTTCATTCAGCT
CCGGTTCCCAACGATCAAGGCGAGTTACATGATCCCCCATGTTGTGCAAAAAAGCGGTTAGCTCCTTCGG
TCCTCCGATCGTTGTCAGAAGTAAGTTGGCCGCAGTGTTATCACTCATGGTTATGGCAGCACTGCATAAT
TCTCTTACTGTCATGCCATCCGTAAGATGCTTTTCTGTGACTGGTGAGTACTCAACCAAGTCATTCTGAG
AATAGTGTATGCGGCGACCGAGTTGCTCTTGCCCGGCGTCAATACGGGATAATACCGCGCCACATAGCAG
AACTTTAAAAGTGCTCATCATTGGAAAACGTTCTTCGGGGCGAAAACTCTCAAGGATCTTACCGCTGTTG
AGATCCAGTTCGATGTAACCCACTCGTGCACCCAACTGATCTTCAGCATCTTTTACTTTCACCAGCGTTT
CTGGGTGAGCAAAAACAGGAAGGCAAAATGCCGCAAAAAAGGGAATAAGGGCGACACGGAAATGTTGAAT
ACTCATACTCTTCCTTTTTCAATATTATTGAAGCATTTATCAGGGTTATTGTCTCATGT
Features (pLannotate 1.2.2; 22 found; start..end, strand, type, name):
     13..48      +  CDS            lef2 (fragment): baculovirus late expression factor 2
    190..1017    +  misc_recomb    baculovirus recombination region (lef2/ORF603): contains ORF603 and part of lef2
   1029..1087    +  misc_recomb    baculovirus recombination region (ORF603) (fragment): contains ORF603 and part of lef2
   1149..1452    +  enhancer       CMV enhancer: human cytomegalovirus immediate early enhancer
   1458..1577    +  promoter       chicken β-actin promoter (fragment): contains a 21-bp deletion relative to the standard chicken β-actin promoter
   1564..1690    +  promoter       chicken β-actin promoter (fragment): No description available
   1691..1826    +  intron         hybrid intron (fragment): hybrid between chicken β-actin (CBA) and minute virus of mice (MMV) introns (Gray et al., 2011)
   1915..2045    +  intron         chimeric intron (fragment): chimera between introns from chicken β-actin and rabbit β-globin
   2111..2129    +  promoter       T7 promoter: promoter for bacteriophage T7 RNA polymerase
   2303..3013    +  CDS            EGFP: EGFP is a basic (constitutively fluorescent) green fluorescent protein published in 1996, derived from Aequorea victoria. It is reported to be a rapidly-maturing weak dimer with moderate acid sensitivity.
   3038..3062    +  protein_bind   attB1: mutant version of attB; recombination site for the Gateway® BP reaction BP Clonase™
   3065..3355    +  CDS            ORF9B_SARS2: Experimental evidence at protein level: Swiss-Prot protein existence level 1. Plays a role in the inhibition of host innate immune response by targeting the mitochondrial-associated adapter MAVS. Mechanistically, usurps the E3 ligase ITCH to trigger the degradation of MAVS, TRAF3, and TRAF6. In addition, causes mitochondrial elongation by triggering ubiquitination and proteasomal degradation of dynamin- like protein 1/DNM1L. From Severe acute respiratory syndrome coronavirus 2 (2019-nCoV) (SARS-CoV-2).
   3357..3381    -  protein_bind   attB2: mutant version of attB; recombination site for the Gateway® BP reaction BP Clonase™
   3416..3433    +  CDS            7xHis (fragment): 6xHis affinity tag
   3445..3513    +  CDS            HBB (fragment): HBB_PONPY - Experimental evidence at transcript level: Swiss-Prot protein existence level 2. Involved in oxygen transport from the lung to the various peripheral tissues. From Pongo pygmaeus (Bornean orangutan).
   3588..3643    +  polyA_signal   β-globin poly(A) signal: rabbit β-globin polyadenylation signal (Gil and Proudfoot, 1987)
   3731..3778    +  terminator     T7 terminator: transcription terminator for bacteriophage T7 RNA polymerase
   3791..4496    +  misc_recomb    baculovirus recombination region (ORF1629): contains part of ORF1629
   4505..4538    +  protein_bind   loxP: Cre-mediated recombination occurs in the 8-bp core sequence (GCATACAT). Cre recombinase
   4706..5293    -  rep_origin     ori: high-copy-number ColE1/pMB1/pBR322/pUC origin of replication
   5306..6166    -  CDS            AmpR: β-lactamase; bla; confers resistance to ampicillin, carbenicillin, and related antibiotics
   6167..6218    -  promoter       AmpR promoter (fragment): bla
