[The description below was written by a language model from this plasmid's Addgene catalogue record and pLannotate feature annotations shown in this document.]
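Description:
pmCellFree_KA1_SARS-COV-2_ORF9b is a multi-host expression plasmid built on the pmCellFree_KA1 backbone and catalogued as a cell-free/mammalian expression vector. It is maintained in E. coli through a high-copy ColE1/pUC-type origin and selected with ampicillin via the β-lactamase (AmpR) gene.

The payload is SARS-CoV-2 ORF9b, an accessory protein annotated as suppressing host innate immune signalling by targeting the mitochondrial adapter MAVS. It was introduced by Gateway cloning and therefore sits between attB1 and attB2 sites. An EGFP coding sequence lies directly upstream of attB1, giving the N-terminal fluorescent fusion named in the record. The catalogue also lists the His tag as N-terminal, but the only His tag annotated in the feature tables lies downstream of attB2, and the tables do not show whether it is in frame with the insert.

Transcription can start from two promoter systems arranged in tandem. The first is a CAG-type unit (CMV enhancer, chicken β-actin promoter and chimeric intron fragments) for mammalian cells. It is followed by a T7 promoter for T7 polymerase-driven in vitro transcription feeding cell-free translation. Matching termination signals follow the insert: a rabbit β-globin poly(A) signal and then a T7 terminator.

The whole cassette is flanked by baculovirus recombination regions (lef2/ORF603 and ORF1629), which in principle allow transfer into a baculovirus genome for insect-cell expression, although the record does not list this as a use. A single loxP site is also present. The depositor sequence and the repository's partial NGS sequence show the same architecture, differing by about 50 nt, mostly within the β-actin promoter region. The construct suits rapid production and fluorescent tracking of ORF9b.
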