Addgene plasmid #169396: pmCellFree_KA1_SARS-COV-2_ORF9b
Purpose: Cell-free/mammalian expression vector for SARS-COV-2 virus ORF9bwith N-term eGFP
Depositing lab: Kirill Alexandrov. Depositing organization: Queensland University of Technology.
Backbone
  Vector backbone: pmCellFree_KA1
  Vector type: Cell-free expression vector
Growth in bacteria
  Bacterial resistance: Ampicillin, 100 μg/mL
  Growth temperature: 37°C
  Growth strain: DH5alpha
  Copy number: High Copy
Gene/Insert
  Gene/Insert name: SARS-COV-2 _ORF9b
  Species: SARS-Cov2
  Promoter: T7- CMV/CAG
  Tag / fusion protein: His and eGFP (N terminal on insert)
  Cloning method: Gateway Cloning
  Sequencing primers: 5′ NA
Terms and licenses: Academic/Nonprofit Terms; Industry Terms: Not Available to Industry
How to cite: pmCellFree_KA1_SARS-COV-2_ORF9b was a gift from Kirill Alexandrov (Addgene plasmid # 169396 ; http://n2t.net/addgene:169396 ; RRID:Addgene_169396)
